Addgene plasmid #22250: pSFG-tcLuc+ITEA-
Depositing lab: Ananda Roy. Depositing organization: Tufts University.
Backbone
  Vector backbone: pSFG
  Backbone size w/o insert (bp): 8200
  Vector type: Mammalian Expression, Retroviral
Growth in bacteria
  Bacterial resistance: Ampicillin, 100 μg/mL
  Growth temperature: 37°C
  Growth strain: DH5alpha
  Copy number: Unknown
Gene/Insert
  Gene/Insert name: Luciferase
  Insert size (bp): 1500
  Cloning method: Restriction Enzyme; 5′ cloning site NcoI (unknown if destroyed); 3′ cloning site NotI (unknown if destroyed)
  Sequencing primers: 5′ Luc-F
Terms and licenses: Academic/Nonprofit Terms; Industry Terms: Not Available to Industry
How to cite: pSFG-tcLuc+ITEA- was a gift from Ananda Roy (Addgene plasmid # 22250 ; http://n2t.net/addgene:22250 ; RRID:Addgene_22250)
