[The description below was written by a language model from this plasmid's Addgene catalogue record.]
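Description:
pSFG-tcLuc+ITEA- is a retroviral mammalian expression plasmid built on the pSFG backbone, recorded as about 8.2 kb without insert. SFG-type vectors are gammaretroviral transfer vectors in which the transgene is generally expressed from the viral long terminal repeat once the packaged genome has integrated into target cells. However, no feature table accompanies this entry, so the LTRs, packaging signal, promoter and bacterial origin of replication are not individually documented here. The plasmid is propagated in E. coli under ampicillin selection. Its copy number is listed as unknown, and no mammalian selection marker is recorded.

The payload is a luciferase insert of roughly 1.5 kb, cloned by restriction enzymes between an NcoI site at the 5′ end and a NotI site at the 3′ end. Whether either site survived cloning is not known. Use of NcoI, which contains an ATG, is consistent with placing the luciferase start codon at the position normally used in SFG vectors, but the record does not confirm this. It also does not give the species or variant of luciferase, and it does not explain the "tc" or "+ITEA-" parts of the name, which may denote a modified form of the reporter or a sequence variant and should not be interpreted without the associated publication.

As far as the entry supports, the construct serves to deliver a bioluminescent reporter into mammalian cells, either by retroviral transduction after packaging or by direct transfection, for luciferase-based readouts.
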