>Addgene plasmid #22250 | pSFG-tcLuc+ITEA- | addgene partial sequence | sequence record 28067 | 22250 with LucNrev
CGGAAGAATGGCGCCGGGCCTTTCTTTATGTTTTTGGCGTCTTCCATGGCAGGTCGGATCGGTCCCGGTG
TCTTCTATGGAGGTCAAAACAGCGTGGATGGCGTCTCCAGGCGATCTGACGGTTCACTAAACGAGCTCTG
CTTATATAGGCCTCCCACCGTACACGCCTACCTCGACCCGGGTACCGAGCTCGACTTTCACTTTTCTCTA
TCACTGATAGGGAGTGGTAAACTCGACTTTCACTTTTCTCTATCACTGATAGGGAGTGGTAAACTCGACT
TTCACTTTTCTCTATCACTGATAGGGACTGGTAAACTCGACTTTCACTTTTCTCTATCACTGATAGGGAG
TGGTAAACTCGACTTTCACTTTTCTCTATCACTGATAGGGAGTGGTAAACTCGACTTTCACTTTTCTCTA
TCACTGATAGGGAGTGGTAAACTCGACTTTCACTTTTCTCTATCACTGATAGGGAGTGGTAAACTCGAGG
GCTAGAGGATGGTCCACCCCCGGGGTCGGCAGCCTTCACGTGGGCGGCGTGTATCCAAGCTGCGATGCCG
TCTACTTTGAGGGCGGTGGGGGTGGTCAGCAGGACTGTGTAAGGTCCTTTCCAGCGAGGTTCTAGGTTCT
TAGTCTGGTGTCGGCGGACCCACACTGTGTCGCCGACTCGGTAAGGGTGAGGTACCACCGGTCGGTCCAG
TTGTTCTTGGTAGGCCGCCGCCAGAGGTCTCCAGACTTCGTGCTGGACTAAGTAGAGAGCCTGTAAGTGA
GCTTGGAGAGAGGGCTGTTAGTAACTCT
